>Addgene plasmid #104695 | pUG-UBC30 | depositor full sequence | sequence record 198524 | Full Sequence
GTGGCTCTTCAGTGGACGAAAGGGCCTCGTGATACGCCTATTTTTATAGGTTAATGTCATGATAATAATG
GTTTCTTAGACGTCAGGTGGCACTTTTCGGGGAAATGTGCGCGGAACCCCTATTTGTTTATTTTTCTAAA
TACATTCAAATATGTATCCGCTCATGAGACAATAACCCTGATAAATGCTTCAATAATATTGAAAAAGGAA
GAGTATGCGCTCACGCAACTGGTCCAGAACCTTGACCGAACGCAGCGGTGGTAACGGCGCAGTGGCGGTT
TTCATGGCTTGTTATGACTGTTTTTTTGGGGTACAGTCTATGCCTCGGGCATCCAAGCAGCAAGCGCGTT
ACGCCGTGGGTCGATGTTTGATGTTATGGAGCAGCAACGATGTTACGCAGCAGGGCAGTCGCCCTAAAAC
AAAGTTAAACATCATGAGGGAAGCGGTGATCGCCGAAGTATCGACTCAACTATCAGAGGTAGTTGGCGTC
ATCGAGCGCCATCTCGAACCGACGTTGCTGGCCGTACATTTGTACGGCTCCGCAGTGGATGGCGGCCTGA
AGCCACACAGCGATATTGATTTGCTGGTTACGGTGACCGTAAGGCTTGATGAAACAACGCGGCGAGCTTT
GATCAACGACCTTTTGGAAACTTCGGCTTCCCCTGGAGAGAGCGAGATTCTCCGCGCTGTAGAAGTCACC
ATTGTTGTGCACGACGACATCATTCCGTGGCGTTATCCAGCTAAGCGCGAACTGCAATTTGGAGAATGGC
AGCGCAATGACATTCTTGCAGGTATCTTCGAGCCAGCCACGATCGACATTGATCTGGCTATCTTGCTGAC
AAAAGCAAGAGAACATAGCGTTGCCTTGGTAGGTCCAGCGGCGGAGGAACTCTTTGATCCGGTTCCTGAA
CAGGATCTATTTGAGGCGCTAAATGAAACCTTAACGCTATGGAACTCGCCGCCCGACTGGGCTGGCGATG
AGCGAAATGTAGTGCTTACGTTGTCCCGCATTTGGTACAGCGCAGTAACCGGCAAAATCGCGCCGAAGGA
TGTCGCTGCCGACTGGGCAATGGAGCGCCTGCCGGCCCAGTATCAGCCCGTCATACTTGAAGCTAGACAG
GCTTATCTTGGACAAGAAGAAGATCGCTTGGCCTCGCGCGCAGATCAGTTGGAAGAATTTGTCCATTACG
TAAAAGGCGAGATCACCAAGGTAGTCGGCAAATAACTGTCAGACCAAGTTTACTCATATATACTTTAGAT
TGATTTAAAACTTCATTTTTAATTTAAAAGGATCTAGGTGAAGATCCTTTTTGATAATCTCATGACCAAA
ATCCCTTAACGTGAGTTTTCGTTCCACTGAGCGTCAGACCCCGTAGAAAAGATCAAAGGATCTTCTTGAG
ATCCTTTTTTTCTGCGCGTAATCTGCTGCTTGCAAACAAAAAAACCACCGCTACCAGCGGTGGTTTGTTT
GCCGGATCAAGAGCTACCAACTCTTTTTCCGAAGGTAACTGGCTTCAGCAGAGCGCAGATACCAAATACT
GTCCTTCTAGTGTAGCCGTAGTTAGGCCACCACTTCAAGAACTCTGTAGCACCGCCTACATACCTCGCTC
TGCTAATCCTGTTACCAGTGGCTGCTGCCAGTGGCGATAAGTCGTGTCTTACCGGGTTGGACTCAAGACG
ATAGTTACCGGATAAGGCGCAGCGGTCGGGCTGAACGGGGGGTTCGTGCACACAGCCCAGCTTGGAGCGA
ACGACCTACACCGAACTGAGATACCTACAGCGTGAGCTATGAGAAAGCGCCACGCTTCCCGAAGGGAGAA
AGGCGGACAGGTATCCGGTAAGCGGCAGGGTCGGAACAGGAGAGCGCACGAGGGAGCTTCCAGGGGGAAA
CGCCTGGTATCTTTATAGTCCTGTCGGGTTTCGCCACCTCTGACTTGAGCGTCGATTTTTGTGATGCTCG
TCAGGGGGGCGGAGCCTATGGAAAAACGCCAGCAACGCGGCCTTTTTACGGTTCCTGGCCTTTTGCTGGC
CTTTTGCTCACATGTTCTTTCCTGCGTTATCCCCTGATTCTGTGGATAACCGTATTACCGCCTTTGAGTG
AGCTGATACCGCTCGCCGCAGCCGAACGACCGAGCGCAGCGAGTCAGTGAGCGAGGAAGCGGAAGAGCGC
CCAATACGCAAACCGCCTCTCCCCGCGCGTTGGCCGATTCATTAATCACTCTGTGGTCTCAAATGGCGTC
GAAAAGAATTAACAAAGAGCTTAGGGACTTGCAAAGAGATCCTCCTGTGTCCTGCAGTGCAGGTCCTACG
GGAGATGATATGTTCCAATGGCAAGCAACTATCATGGGTCCAGCAGATAGCCCGTTTGCCGGAGGTGTGT
TTCTTGTTACCATTCACTTCCCACCAGATTACCCTTTCAAGCCACCAAAGGTTGCCTTCCGGACCAAGGT
TTATCACCCAAACATCAACAGTAATGGAAGTATCTGTCTTGACATTCTGAAAGAGCAGTGGAGCCCTGCA
CTTACCGTATCCAAGGTTCTTCTGTCGATATGCTCATTGCTGACGGATCCAAACCCTGACGATCCTTTGG
TTCCTGAAATAGCGCACATCTACAAGACAGACCGAGTCAAGTACGAGTCCACAGCTCAATCCTGGACTCA
GAAGTATGCAATGGGATGAGCTTTGAGACCACGAA
Features (pLannotate 1.2.2; 7 found; start..end, strand, type, name):
    110..214     +  promoter       AmpR promoter: bla
    205..285     -  CDS            int (fragment): INT2_ECOLX - Protein inferred from homology: Swiss-Prot protein existence level 3. Putative integrase believed to be involved in the insertion of antibiotic resistance genes into plasmids and transposons. From Escherichia coli.
    371..427     +  CDS            GmR (fragment): gentamycin acetyltransferase; aacC1; confers resistance to gentamycin
    434..1222    +  CDS            aadA: S3AD_ECOLX - Experimental evidence at protein level: Swiss-Prot protein existence level 1. Mediates bacterial resistance to the antibiotics streptomycin and spectinomycin. From Escherichia coli.
   1396..1984    +  rep_origin     ori: high-copy-number ColE1/pMB1/pBR322/pUC origin of replication
   2167..2216    +  CDS            lacI (fragment): lac repressor; lacI; The lac repressor binds to the lac operator to inhibit transcription in E. coli. This inhibition can be relieved by adding lactose or isopropyl-β-D-thiogalactopyranoside (IPTG).
   2233..2676    +  CDS            UBC30: UBC30_ARATH - Experimental evidence at protein level: Swiss-Prot protein existence level 1. Accepts the ubiquitin from the E1 complex and catalyzes its covalent attachment to other proteins. From Arabidopsis thaliana (Mouse-ear cress).
