>Addgene plasmid #104695 | pUG-UBC30 | addgene full sequence | sequence record 206194 | Addgene NGS Result
GGTATCCGGTAAGCGGCAGGGTCGGAACAGGAGAGCGCACGAGGGAGCTTCCAGGGGGAAACGCCTGGTA
TCTTTATAGTCCTGTCGGGTTTCGCCACCTCTGACTTGAGCGTCGATTTTTGTGATGCTCGTCAGGGGGG
CGGAGCCTATGGAAAAACGCCAGCAACGCGGCCTTTTTACGGTTCCTGGCCTTTTGCTGGCCTTTTGCTC
ACATGTTCTTTCCTGCGTTATCCCCTGATTCTGTGGATAACCGTATTACCGCCTTTGAGTGAGCTGATAC
CGCTCGCCGCAGCCGAACGACCGAGCGCAGCGAGTCAGTGAGCGAGGAAGCGGAAGAGCGCCCAATACGC
AAACCGCCTCTCCCCGCGCGTTGGCCGATTCATTAATCACTCTGTGGTCTCAAATGGCGTCGAAAAGAAT
TAACAAAGAGCTTAGGGACTTGCAAAGAGATCCTCCTGTGTCCTGCAGTGCAGGTCCTACGGGAGATGAT
ATGTTCCAATGGCAAGCAACTATCATGGGTCCAGCAGATAGCCCGTTTGCCGGAGGTGTGTTTCTTGTTA
CCATTCACTTCCCACCAGATTACCCTTTCAAGCCACCAAAGGTTGCCTTCCGGACCAAGGTTTATCACCC
AAACATCAACAGTAATGGAAGTATCTGTCTTGACATTCTGAAAGAGCAGTGGAGCCCTGCACTTACCGTA
TCCAAGGTTCTTCTGTCGATATGCTCATTGCTGACGGATCCAAACCCTGACGATCCTTTGGTTCCTGAAA
TAGCGCACATCTACAAGACAGACCGAGTCAAGTACGAGTCCACAGCTCAATCCTGGACTCAGAAGTATGC
AATGGGATGAGCTTTGAGACCACGAAGTGGCTCTTCAGTGGACGAAAGGGCCTCGTGATACGCCTATTTT
TATAGGTTAATGTCATGATAATAATGGTTTCTTAGACGTCAGGTGGCACTTTTCGGGGAAATGTGCGCGG
AACCCCTATTTGTTTATTTTTCTAAATACATTCAAATATGTATCCGCTCATGAGACAATAACCCTGATAA
ATGCTTCAATAATATTGAAAAAGGAAGAGTATGCGCTCACGCAACTGGTCCAGAACCTTGACCGAACGCA
GCGGTGGTAACGGCGCAGTGGCGGTTTTCATGGCTTGTTATGACTGTTTTTTTTTGGGGTACAGTCTATG
CCTCGGGCATCCAAGCAGCAAGCGCGTTACGCCGTGGGTCGATGTTTGATGTTATGGAGCAGCAACGATG
TTACGCAGCAGGGCAGTCGCCCTAAAACAAAGTTAAACATCATGAGGGAAGCGGTGATCGCCGAAGTATC
GACTCAACTATCAGAGGTAGTTGGCGTCATCGAGCGCCATCTCGAACCGACGTTGCTGGCCGTACATTTG
TACGGCTCCGCAGTGGATGGCGGCCTGAAGCCACACAGCGATATTGATTTGCTGGTTACGGTGACCGTAA
GGCTTGATGAAACAACGCGGCGAGCTTTGATCAACGACCTTTTGGAAACTTCGGCTTCCCCTGGAGAGAG
CGAGATTCTCCGCGCTGTAGAAGTCACCATTGTTGTGCACGACGACATCATTCCGTGGCGTTATCCAGCT
AAGCGCGAACTGCAATTTGGAGAATGGCAGCGCAATGACATTCTTGCAGGTATCTTCGAGCCAGCCACGA
TCGACATTGATCTGGCTATCTTGCTGACAAAAGCAAGAGAACATAGCGTTGCCTTGGTAGGTCCAGCGGC
GGAGGAACTCTTTGATCCGGTTCCTGAACAGGATCTATTTGAGGCGCTAAATGAAACCTTAACGCTATGG
AACTCGCCGCCCGACTGGGCTGGCGATGAGCGAAATGTAGTGCTTACGTTGTCCCGCATTTGGTACAGCG
CAGTAACCGGCAAAATCGCGCCGAAGGATGTCGCTGCCGACTGGGCAATGGAGCGCCTGCCGGCCCAGTA
TCAGCCCGTCATACTTGAAGCTAGACAGGCTTATCTTGGACAAGAAGAAGATCGCTTGGCCTCGCGCGCA
GATCAGTTGGAAGAATTTGTCCATTACGTAAAAGGCGAGATCACCAAGGTAGTCGGCAAATAACTGTCAG
ACCAAGTTTACTCATATATACTTTAGATTGATTTAAAACTTCATTTTTAATTTAAAAGGATCTAGGTGAA
GATCCTTTTTGATAATCTCATGACCAAAATCCCTTAACGTGAGTTTTCGTTCCACTGAGCGTCAGACCCC
GTAGAAAAGATCAAAGGATCTTCTTGAGATCCTTTTTTTCTGCGCGTAATCTGCTGCTTGCAAACAAAAA
AACCACCGCTACCAGCGGTGGTTTGTTTGCCGGATCAAGAGCTACCAACTCTTTTTCCGAAGGTAACTGG
CTTCAGCAGAGCGCAGATACCAAATACTGTTCTTCTAGTGTAGCCGTAGTTAGGCCACCACTTCAAGAAC
TCTGTAGCACCGCCTACATACCTCGCTCTGCTAATCCTGTTACCAGTGGCTGCTGCCAGTGGCGATAAGT
CGTGTCTTACCGGGTTGGACTCAAGACGATAGTTACCGGATAAGGCGCAGCGGTCGGGCTGAACGGGGGG
TTCGTGCACACAGCCCAGCTTGGAGCGAACGACCTACACCGAACTGAGATACCTACAGCGTGAGCTATGA
GAAAGCGCCACGCTTCCCGAAGGGAGAAAGGCGGACA
Features (pLannotate 1.2.2; 7 found; start..end, strand, type, name):
    338..387     +  CDS            lacI (fragment): lac repressor; lacI; The lac repressor binds to the lac operator to inhibit transcription in E. coli. This inhibition can be relieved by adding lactose or isopropyl-β-D-thiogalactopyranoside (IPTG).
    404..847     +  CDS            UBC30: UBC30_ARATH - Experimental evidence at protein level: Swiss-Prot protein existence level 1. Accepts the ubiquitin from the E1 complex and catalyzes its covalent attachment to other proteins. From Arabidopsis thaliana (Mouse-ear cress).
    976..1080    +  promoter       AmpR promoter: bla
   1071..1151    -  CDS            int (fragment): INT2_ECOLX - Protein inferred from homology: Swiss-Prot protein existence level 3. Putative integrase believed to be involved in the insertion of antibiotic resistance genes into plasmids and transposons. From Escherichia coli.
   1239..1295    +  CDS            GmR (fragment): gentamycin acetyltransferase; aacC1; confers resistance to gentamycin
   1302..2090    +  CDS            aadA: S3AD_ECOLX - Experimental evidence at protein level: Swiss-Prot protein existence level 1. Mediates bacterial resistance to the antibiotics streptomycin and spectinomycin. From Escherichia coli.
   2264..155     +  rep_origin     ori (across the origin): high-copy-number ColE1/pMB1/pBR322/pUC origin of replication
