[The description below was written by a language model from this plasmid's Addgene catalogue record and pLannotate feature annotations shown in this document.]
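Description:
pUG-UBC30 is a small Golden Gate/MoClo-style cloning module from the UbiGate toolbox, a synthetic biology kit built for analysing ubiquitination. It is based on the pICH41308 backbone and carries the coding sequence of Arabidopsis thaliana UBC30 (AT5G56150), a ubiquitin-conjugating (E2) enzyme that accepts ubiquitin from the E1 complex and catalyses its covalent attachment to other proteins. The plasmid is propagated in E. coli from a high-copy ColE1/pUC-type origin and is selected with spectinomycin through an aadA gene. An AmpR (bla) promoter is annotated upstream of aadA, although the record does not say that it drives the marker. Short integrase, gentamicin acetyltransferase and lacI fragments are also annotated. These are most likely remnants of the cassettes from which the backbone was assembled, not functional genes.

The insert of roughly 450 bp was placed into the backbone with the type IIS enzyme BpiI, and both BpiI sites were destroyed in the process. According to the depositor's comments, the UBC30 module is released with BsaI and moved into a Level 1 cloning vector, where it would be joined to other parts to form a transcription unit. No promoter, terminator, tag or reporter for the insert is annotated, so pUG-UBC30 serves as a storage and donor module for the coding sequence and not as an expression construct. Two sequence records are available, a depositor full sequence and a repository NGS result, which differ by two nucleotides in length. Both show the same seven features in the same order, with only the numbering start point differing.
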