Addgene plasmid #104695: pUG-UBC30
Purpose: Cloning Module
Depositing lab: Marco Trujillo. Depositing organization: Leibniz Institute of Plant Biochemistry (IPB). Publication: UbiGate: a synthetic biology toolbox to analyse ubiquitination. Kowarschik K, Hoehenwarter W, Marillonnet S, Trujillo M. New Phytol. 2018 Mar;217(4):1749-1763. doi: 10.1111/nph.14900. Epub 2017 Nov 30. PubMed 29194629.
Backbone
  Vector backbone: pICH41308
  Backbone manufacturer: self-made
  Backbone size w/o insert (bp): 2251
  Vector type: Synthetic Biology
Growth in bacteria
  Bacterial resistance: Spectinomycin, 50 μg/mL
  Growth temperature: 37°C
  Growth strain: DH5alpha
  Copy number: High Copy
Gene/Insert
  Gene/Insert name: AtUBC30 (alt name: AT5G56150)
  Species: A. thaliana (mustard weed)
  Insert size (bp): 452
  Entrez Gene: UBC30 (a.k.a. MDA7.21, MDA7_21, UBC30, ubiquitin-conjugating enzyme 30)
  Cloning method: Restriction Enzyme; 5′ cloning site BpiI (destroyed during cloning); 3′ cloning site BpiI (destroyed during cloning)
  Sequencing primers: 5′ moclof, agcgaggaagcggaagagcg; 3′ moclor, gccacctgacgtctaagaaacc
Terms and licenses: Academic/Nonprofit Terms; Industry Terms: Not Available to Industry
Depositor comments: release insert with BsaI and clone to Level 1 cloning vector
How to cite: pUG-UBC30 was a gift from Marco Trujillo (Addgene plasmid # 104695 ; http://n2t.net/addgene:104695 ; RRID:Addgene_104695)
